>Addgene plasmid #187187 | Phat2-dr-cPla2-C2-D34K-D87K-EGFP-6H | addgene full sequence | sequence record 368497 | Addgene NGS Result
GATGCTGAAGATCAGTTGGGTGCACGAGTGGGTTACATCGAACTGGATCTCAACAGCGGTAAGATCCTTG
AGAGTTTTCGCCCCGAAGAACGTTTTCCAATGATGAGCACTTTTAAAGTTCTGCTATGTGGCGCGGTATT
ATCCCGTATTGACGCCGGGCAAGAGCAACTCGGTCGCCGCATACACTATTCTCAGAATGACTTGGTTGAG
TACTCACCAGTCACAGAAAAGCATCTTACGGATGGCATGACAGTAAGAGAATTATGCAGTGCTGCCATAA
CCATGAGTGATAACACTGCGGCCAACTTACTTCTGACAACGATCGGAGGACCGAAGGAGCTAACCGCTTT
TTTGCACAACATGGGGGATCATGTAACTCGCCTTGATCGTTGGGAACCGGAGCTGAATGAAGCCATACCA
AACGACGAGCGTGACACCACGATGCCTGTAGCAATGGCAACAACGTTGCGCAAACTATTAACTGGCGAAC
TACTTACTCTAGCTTCCCGGCAACAATTAATAGACTGGATGGAGGCGGATAAAGTTGCAGGACCACTTCT
GCGCTCGGCCCTTCCGGCTGGCTGGTTTATTGCTGATAAATCTGGAGCCGGTGAGCGTGGGTCTCGCGGT
ATCATTGCAGCACTGGGGCCAGATGGTAAGCCCTCCCGTATCGTAGTTATCTACACGACGGGGAGTCAGG
CAACTATGGATGAACGAAATAGACAGATCGCTGAGATAGGTGCCTCACTGATTAAGCATTGGTAACTGTC
AGACCAAGTTTACTCATATATACTTTAGATTGATTTAAAACTTCATTTTTAATTTAAAAGGATCTAGGTG
AAGATCCTTTTTGATAATCTCATGACCAAAATCCCTTAACGTGAGTTTTCGTTCCACTGAGCGTCAGACC
CCGTAGAAAAGATCAAAGGATCTTCTTGAGATCCTTTTTTTCTGCGCGTAATCTGCTGCTTGCAAACAAA
AAAACCACCGCTACCAGCGGTGGTTTGTTTGCCGGATCAAGAGCTACCAACTCTTTTTCCGAAGGTAACT
GGCTTCAGCAGAGCGCAGATACCAAATACTGTTCTTCTAGTGTAGCCGTAGTTAGGCCACCACTTCAAGA
ACTCTGTAGCACCGCCTACATACCTCGCTCTGCTAATCCTGTTACCAGTGGCTGCTGCCAGTGGCGATAA
GTCGTGTCTTACCGGGTTGGACTCAAGACGATAGTTACCGGATAAGGCGCAGCGGTCGGGCTGAACGGGG
GGTTCGTGCACACAGCCCAGCTTGGAGCGAACGACCTACACCGAACTGAGATACCTACAGCGTGAGCTAT
GAGAAAGCGCCACGCTTCCCGAAGGGAGAAAGGCGGACAGGTATCCGGTAAGCGGCAGGGTCGGAACAGG
AGAGCGCACGAGGGAGCTTCCAGGGGGAAACGCCTGGTATCTTTATAGTCCTGTCGGGTTTCGCCACCTC
TGACTTGAGCGTCGATTTTTGTGATGCTCGTCAGGGGGGCGGAGCCTATGGAAAAACGCCAGCAACGCGG
CCTTTTTACGGTTCCTGGCCTTTTGCTGGCCTTTTGCTCACATGTTCTTTCCTGCGTTATCCCCTGATTC
TGTGGATAACCGTATTACCGCCTTTGAGTGAGCTGATACCGCTCGCCGCAGCCGAACGACCGAGCGCAGC
GAGTCAGTGAGCGAGGAAGCGGAAGAGCGCCCAATACGCAAACCGCCTCTCCCCGCGCGTTGGCCGATTC
ATTAATGCAGCTGATTAATACGACTCACTATAGGGAATTGTGAGCGGATAACAATTCCTCTAGAAATAAT
TTTGTTTAACTTTAAGAAGGAGATATATCCATGTCCAACATTATAGTTGAGCATCAGTATTCTCATAGAC
TGAAATTGACTGTGGTGAGAGCTGAAAATGTAACTAAAGGAGCATTTGGGGATTTATTGAAGACCCCGGA
CCCTTATGTTGAGCTGTCAGTGCCAACCACACCAGAGTCAAGAAAACGAACCCGCCACATTAACAATGAC
ATTAACCCCAAGTGGAACGAGACCTTTGAGTTCATATTGGATCCCAATCAATCCAATGTTTTGGAGGTGA
CACTGATGAAGGCCAATTATGTCATGGATGAAACTCTTGGCACAGCAAAATATTCCCTCTCAAAACTCAA
AGTGGCACAAATGGAGCATGTGACCCTCTCTATCGGCAAGACAACCAAAGTGTTCCTCGACTTGCTCTTG
GAAGGACCGGTCGCCACCATGGTGAGCAAGGGCGAGGAGCTGTTCACCGGGGTGGTGCCCATCCTGGTCG
AGCTGGACGGCGACGTAAACGGCCACAAGTTCAGCGTGTCCGGCGAGGGCGAGGGCGATGCCACCTACGG
CAAGCTGACCCTGAAGTTCATCTGCACCACCGGCAAGCTGCCCGTGCCCTGGCCCACCCTCGTGACCACC
CTGACCTACGGCGTGCAGTGCTTCAGCCGCTACCCCGACCACATGAAGCAGCACGACTTCTTCAAGTCCG
CCATGCCCGAAGGCTACGTCCAGGAGCGCACCATCTTCTTCAAGGACGACGGCAACTACAAGACCCGCGC
CGAGGTGAAGTTCGAGGGCGACACCCTGGTGAACCGCATCGAGCTGAAGGGCATCGACTTCAAGGAGGAC
GGCAACATCCTGGGGCACAAGCTGGAGTACAACTACAACAGCCACAACGTCTATATCATGGCCGACAAGC
AGAAGAACGGCATCAAGGTGAACTTCAAGATCCGCCACAACATCGAGGACGGCAGCGTGCAGCTCGCCGA
CCACTACCAGCAGAACACCCCCATCGGCGACGGCCCCGTGCTGCTGCCCGACAACCACTACCTGAGCACC
CAGTCCGCCCTGAGCAAAGACCCCAACGAGAAGCGCGATCACATGGTCCTGCTGGAGTTCGTGACCGCCG
CCGGGATCACTCTCGGCATGGACGAGCTGTACAAGTCCGGACATCATCATCATCATCACTGAGCGGCCGC
ATGCATAAGCTTGAGTATTCTATAGTGTCACCTAAATCCCAGCTTGATCCGGCTGCTAACAAAGCCCGAA
AGGAAGCTGAGTTGGCTGCTGCCACCGCTGAGCAATAACTAGCATAACCCCTTGGGGCCTCTAAACGGGT
CTTGAGGGGTTTTTTGCTGAAAGGAGGAACTATATCCGGATAACCTGGCGTAATAGCGAAGAGGCCCGCA
CCGATCGCCCTTCCCAACAGTTGCGCAGCCTGAATGGCGAATGGAAATTGTAAGCGTTAATATTTTGTTA
AAATTCGCGTTAAATTTTTGTTAAATCAGCTCATTTTTTAACCAATAGGCCGAAATCGGCAAAATCCCTT
ATAAATCAAAAGAATAGACCGAGATAGGGT
[37 nt withheld, positions 3391-3427]
AAAGAACGTGGACTCCAACGTCAAAGG
[32 nt withheld, positions 3455-3486]
AGCTTGCATGCCTGCAGGTCGGAAGCATAAAGTGTAAAGCCTGGGGTGCCTAATGAGTGAGCTAACTTAC
ATTAATTGCGTTGCGCTCACTGCCCGCTTTCCAGTCGGGAAACCTGTCGTGCCAGCTGCATTAATGAATC
GGCCAACGCGCAGCCCGGACTCGGTAATGGCGCGCATTGCGCCCAGCGCCATCTGATCGTTGGCAACCAG
CATCGCAGTGGGAACGATGCCCTCATTCAGCATTTGCATGGTTTGTTGAAAACCGGACATGGCACTCCAG
TCGCCTTCCCGTTCCGCTATCGGCTGAATTTGATTGCGAGTGAGATATTTATGCCAGCCAGCCAGACGCA
GACGCGCCGAGACAGAACTTAATGGGCCCGCTAACAGCGCGATTTGCTGGTGACCCAATGCGACCAGATG
CTCCACGCCCAGTCGCGTACCGTCTTCATGGGAGAAAATAATACTGTTGATGGGTGTCTGGTCAGAGACA
TCAAGAAATAACGCCGGAACATTAGTGCAGGCAGCTTCCACAGCAATGGCATCCTGGTCATCCAGCGGAT
AGTTAATGATCAGCCCACTGACGCGTTGCGCGAGAAGATTGTGCACCGCCGCTTTACAGGCTTCGACGCC
GCTTCGTTCTACCATCGACACCACCACGCTGGCACCCAGTTGATCGGCGCGAGATTTAATCGCCGCGACA
ATTTGCGACGGCGCGTGCAGGGCCAGACTGGAGGTGGCAACGCCAATCAGCAACGACTGTTTGCCCGCCA
GTTGTTGTGCCACGCGGTTGGGAATGTAATTCAGCTCCGCCATCGCCGCTTCCACTTTTTCCCGCGTTTT
CGCAGAAACGTGGCTGGCCTGGTTCACCACGCGGGAAACGGTCTGATAAGAGACACCGGCATACTCTGCG
ACATCGTATAACGTTACTGGTTTCACATTCACCACCCTGAATTGACTCTCTTCCGGGCGCTATCATGCCA
TACCGCGAAAGGTTTTGCACCATTCGATGGTGTCGGGTACCGAGCTCGAATTGTGAACCATCACCCT
[91 nt withheld, positions 4534-4624]
G
[124 nt withheld, positions 4626-4749]
CCTGATGCGGTATTTTCTCCTTACGCATCTGTGCGGTATTTCACACCGCATATGGTGCACTCTCAGTACA
ATCTGCTCTGATGCCGCATAGTTAAGCCAGCCCCGACACCCGCCAACACCCGCTGACGCGCCCTGACGGG
CTTGTCTGCTCCCGGCATCCGCTTACAGACAAGCTGTGACCGTCTCCGGGAGCTGCATGTGTCAGAGGTT
TTCACCGTCATCACCGAAACGCGCGAGACGAAAGGGCCTCGTGATACGCCTATTTTTATAGGTTAATGTC
ATGATAATAATGGTTTCTTAGACGTCAGGTGGCACTTTTCGGGGAAATGTGCGCGGAACCCCTATTTGTT
TATTTTTCTAAATACATTCAAATATGTATCCGCTCATGAGACAATAACCCTGATAAATGCTTCAATAATA
TTGAAAAAGGAAGAGTATGAGTATTCAACATTTCCGTGTCGCCCTTATTCCCTTTTTTGCGGCATTTTGC
CTTCCTGTTTTTGCTCACCCAGAAACGCTGGTGAAAGTAAAA
Features (pLannotate 1.2.2; 25 found; start..end, strand, type, name):
    936..1524    +  rep_origin     ori: high-copy-number ColE1/pMB1/pBR322/pUC origin of replication
   1707..1763    +  CDS            lacI (fragment): lac repressor; lacI; The lac repressor binds to the lac operator to inhibit transcription in E. coli. This inhibition can be relieved by adding lactose or isopropyl-β-D-thiogalactopyranoside (IPTG).
   1766..1784    +  promoter       T7 promoter: promoter for bacteriophage T7 RNA polymerase
   1784..1808    +  protein_bind   lac operator: The lac repressor binds to the lac operator to inhibit transcription in E. coli. This inhibition can be relieved by adding lactose or isopropyl-β-D-thiogalactopyranoside (IPTG). lac repressor encoded by lacI
   1821..1843    +  RBS            RBS: efficient ribosome binding site from bacteriophage T7 gene 10 (Olins and Rangwala, 1989)
   1860..2243    +  CDS            PLA2G4A (fragment): PA24A_HUMAN - Also known as CPLA2, PLA2G4. Experimental evidence at protein level: Swiss-Prot protein existence level 1. Has primarily calcium-dependent phospholipase and lysophospholipase activities, with a major role in membrane lipid remodeling and biosynthesis of lipid mediators of the inflammatory response (PubMed:7794891, PubMed:8619991, PubMed:8702602, PubMed:9425121, PubMed:10358058, PubMed:14709560, PubMed:16617059, PubMed:17472963, PubMed:27642067, PubMed:18451993). Plays an important role in embryo implantation and parturition through its ability to trigger prostanoid production (By
   2259..2975    +  CDS            EGFP: EGFP is a basic (constitutively fluorescent) green fluorescent protein published in 1996, derived from Aequorea victoria. It is reported to be a rapidly-maturing weak dimer with moderate acid sensitivity.
   2982..2998    +  CDS            capTEV™ (fragment): composite tag for in vivo biotinylation, TEV protease cleavage, and 6xHis tagging
   3029..3047    -  promoter       SP6 promoter: promoter for bacteriophage SP6 RNA polymerase
   3062..3111    +  CDS            SET1 (fragment): solubility-enhancement tag derived from T7 phage gene 10B
   3119..3166    +  terminator     T7 terminator: transcription terminator for bacteriophage T7 RNA polymerase
   3195..3261    +  CDS            lacZα (fragment): LacZα fragment of β-galactosidase; lacZ fragment
   3265..3486    -  rep_origin     M13 ori (fragment) (sequence partly withheld): M13 bacteriophage origin of replication; arrow indicates direction of (+) strand synthesis
   3487..3507    -  misc_feature   MCS (fragment): pUC18/19 multiple cloning site
   3506..3524    -  promoter       lac UV5 promoter (fragment): E. coli lac promoter with an "up" mutation
   3539..3560    -  protein_bind   CAP binding site: CAP binding activates transcription in the presence of cAMP. E. coli catabolite activator protein
   3573..3637    -  CDS            lacI (fragment): lac repressor; lacI; The lac repressor binds to the lac operator to inhibit transcription in E. coli. This inhibition can be relieved by adding lactose or isopropyl-β-D-thiogalactopyranoside (IPTG).
   3629..4422    -  CDS            lacI (fragment): lac repressor; lacI; The lac repressor binds to the lac operator to inhibit transcription in E. coli. This inhibition can be relieved by adding lactose or isopropyl-β-D-thiogalactopyranoside (IPTG).
   4423..4500    -  promoter       lacIq promoter: lacI (mutant); In the lacIq allele, a single base change in the promoter boosts expression of the lacI gene about 10-fold.
   4500..4518    -  misc_feature   MCS (fragment): pUC18/19 multiple cloning site
   4519..4749    -  rep_origin     f1 ori (fragment) (sequence partly withheld): f1 bacteriophage origin of replication; arrow indicates direction of (+) strand synthesis
   4750..4849    -  misc_feature   bom (fragment): basis of mobility region from pBR322
   4951..4986    -  CDS            rop (fragment): Rop protein, which maintains plasmids at low copy number; rop
   5081..5185    +  promoter       AmpR promoter: bla
   5186..765     +  CDS            AmpR (across the origin): β-lactamase; bla; confers resistance to ampicillin, carbenicillin, and related antibiotics
