[The description below was written by a language model from this plasmid's Addgene catalogue record and pLannotate feature annotations shown in this document.]
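Description:
Phat2-dr-cPla2-C2-D34K-D87K-EGFP-6H is a bacterial expression plasmid built on the pHat2 backbone for producing a fluorescently tagged, His-tagged fragment of zebrafish cytosolic phospholipase A2 (pla2g4aa) in E. coli. It replicates from a high-copy ColE1/pUC-type origin and is selected with ampicillin through the β-lactamase gene and its own promoter. The catalogue lists a total size of about 5.3 kb, consistent with the sequenced record. Fragments of phage f1/M13 origins, bom, rop and lacZα are annotated as backbone remnants.

The expression cassette is a T7 promoter followed by a lac operator and the phage T7 gene 10 ribosome binding site. A lacI sequence annotated in fragments sits downstream of a lacIq promoter elsewhere on the plasmid. This arrangement would keep transcription repressed until IPTG is added in a host that supplies T7 RNA polymerase. The open reading frame begins with a roughly 380 bp segment that the annotation matches to PLA2G4A. This corresponds to the C2 domain indicated by the construct name and carries the D34K and D87K substitutions. It is fused at its C terminus to EGFP, followed by a short tag-like match that fits the 6xHis tag implied by "6H" in the name. A T7 terminator closes the unit, and an SP6 promoter in reverse orientation serves as a sequencing primer site.

The stated purpose is protein expression. The His tag would allow affinity purification and EGFP allows fluorescence detection of the recombinant mutant C2 domain. The associated publication concerns calcium- and membrane-binding in tension sensing by C2-like domains, but the record does not state the functional effect of the two mutations.
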