Addgene plasmid #187187: Phat2-dr-cPla2-C2-D34K-D87K-EGFP-6H
Purpose: Protein Expression
Depositing lab: Philipp Niethammer. Depositing organization: Memorial Sloan-Kettering Cancer Center. Publication: A synergy between mechanosensitive calcium- and membrane-binding mediates tension-sensing by C2-like domains. Shen Z, Belcheva KT, Jelcic M, Hui KL, Katikaneni A, Niethammer P. Proc Natl Acad Sci U S A. 2022 Jan 4;119(1). pii: 2112390119. doi: 10.1073/pnas.2112390119. PubMed 34969839.
Backbone
  Vector backbone: pHat2
  Backbone size w/o insert (bp): 4137
  Total vector size (bp): 5286
  Vector type: Bacterial Expression
Growth in bacteria
  Bacterial resistance: Ampicillin, 100 μg/mL
  Growth temperature: 37°C
  Growth strain: DH5alpha
  Copy number: High Copy
Gene/Insert
  Gene/Insert name: ENSDARG00000024546
  Species: D. rerio (zebrafish)
  Insert size (bp): 1149
  Mutation: D34K, D87K
  Entrez Gene: pla2g4aa (a.k.a. PLA2G4A, cpla2, pla2g4)
  Tag / fusion protein: EGFP (C terminal on insert)
  Cloning method: Unknown
  Sequencing primers: 5′ T7; 3′ SP6
Terms and licenses: Academic/Nonprofit Terms; Industry Terms: Not Available to Industry
How to cite: Phat2-dr-cPla2-C2-D34K-D87K-EGFP-6H was a gift from Philipp Niethammer (Addgene plasmid # 187187 ; http://n2t.net/addgene:187187 ; RRID:Addgene_187187)
